Addgene plasmid #8857: Human ICAM-3
Depositing lab: Timothy Springer. Publication: Intercellular adhesion molecule 3, a third adhesion counter-receptor for lymphocyte function-associated molecule 1 on resting lymphocytes. de Fougerolles AR, Springer TA. J Exp Med. 1992 Jan 1. 175(1):185-90. 10.1084/jem.175.1.185 PubMed 1730916.
Backbone
  Vector backbone: pAPRM9
  Backbone size w/o insert (bp): 7100
  Vector type: Mammalian Expression
Growth in bacteria
  Bacterial resistance: Ampicillin, 100 μg/mL
  Growth temperature: 37°C
  Growth strain: DH5alpha
  Copy number: Unknown
Gene/Insert
  Gene/Insert name: ICAM-3
  Species: H. sapiens (human)
  Insert size (bp): 1800
  GenBank ID: NM_002162
  Entrez Gene: ICAM3 (a.k.a. CD50, CDW50, ICAM-R)
  Cloning method: Restriction Enzyme; 5′ cloning site EcoRI (unknown if destroyed); 3′ cloning site EcoRI (unknown if destroyed)
  Sequencing primers: 5′ T7
Terms and licenses: Academic/Nonprofit Terms; Industry Terms: Not Available to Industry
How to cite: Human ICAM-3 was a gift from Timothy Springer (Addgene plasmid # 8857 ; http://n2t.net/addgene:8857 ; RRID:Addgene_8857)
