[The description below was written by a language model from this plasmid's Addgene catalogue record.]
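Description:
Human ICAM-3 is a mammalian expression plasmid carrying the human ICAM3 cDNA (also known as CD50, CDw50 or ICAM-R) in the pAPRM9 backbone. The backbone is recorded as about 7.1 kb and the insert as about 1.8 kb, giving a construct of roughly 8.9 kb. It is propagated in standard E. coli cloning strains under ampicillin selection; the copy number is listed as unknown, and the record does not name the origin of replication. The insert was cloned by restriction digestion with EcoRI at both the 5′ and 3′ ends, so its orientation relative to the vector is not fixed by the cloning strategy itself, and it is not recorded whether the sites remain intact. A T7 primer is listed for sequencing from the 5′ side, which implies a T7 priming site flanking the insert.

The record does not state which promoter drives expression in mammalian cells, whether a polyadenylation signal or mammalian selection marker is present, or whether the protein carries any tag or fusion; no feature table is available to fill in these details. ICAM-3 is an immunoglobulin-superfamily cell-surface adhesion molecule, and the associated publication describes it as a third counter-receptor for the integrin LFA-1 on resting lymphocytes. The plasmid is therefore suited to expressing human ICAM-3 in transfected mammalian cells, for example to study LFA-1-dependent leukocyte adhesion, ligand binding or antibody specificity, and it can also serve as a source of the ICAM3 cDNA for subcloning.
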