>Addgene plasmid #8857 | Human ICAM-3 | addgene partial sequence | sequence record 17345 | 8857 with T7
GCCACCATGGTACCATCCGTGTTGTGGCCCAGGGCCTGCTGGACTCTGCTGGTCTGCTGTCTGCTGACCC
CAGGTGTCCAGGGGCAGGAGTTCCTTTTGCGGGTGGAGCCCCAGAACCCTGTGCTCTCTGCTGGAGGGTC
CCTGTTTGTGAACTGCAGTACTGATTGTCCCAGCTCTGAGAAAATCGCCTTGGAGACGTCCCTATCAAAG
GAGCTGGTGGCCAGTGGCATGGGCTGGGCAGCCTTCAATCTCAGCAACGTGACTGGCAACAGTCGGATCC
TCTGCTCAGTGTACTGCAATGGCTCCCAGATAACAGGCTCCTCTAACATCACCGTGTACGGGCTCCCGGA
GCGTGTGGAGCTGGCACCCCTGCCTCCTTGGCAGCCGGTGGGCCAGAACTTCACCCTGCGCTGCCAAGTG
GAGGGTGGGTCGCCCCGGACCAGCCTCACGGTGGTGCTGCTTCGCTGGGAGGAGGAGCTGAGCCGGCAGC
CCGCAGTGGAGGAGCCAGCGGAGGTCACTGCCACTGTGCTGGCCAGCAGAGACGACCACGGAGCCCCTTT
CTCATGCCGCACAGAACTGGACATGCAGCCCCAGGGGCTGGGACTGTTCGTGAACACCTCAGCCCCCCGC
CAGCTCCGAACCTTTGTCCTGCCCGTGACCCCCCCGCGCCTCGTGGCCCCCCGGTTCTTGGAGGTGGAAA
CGTCGTGGCCGGTGGACTGCACCCTAGACGGGCTTTTTCCAGCCTCAGAGGCCCAGGTCTACCTGGCGCT
GGGGGACCAGATGCTGAATGCGACAGTCATGAACCACGGGGACACGCTAACGGCCACAGCCACAGCCACG
GCGCGCGCGGATC
